Addgene plasmid #182492: Coexpressed Free deadFPPS-NES
Purpose: Yeast integrative plasmid for expressing ERG20 (GAL10 promoter) and fusion protein deadFPPS-AcNES1 (GAL7 promoter). deadFPPS is ERG20(K197G-K254A), an inactive mutant of ERG20.
Depositing lab: Claudia Vickers. Depositing organization: University of Queensland. Publication: Metabolic flux enhancement from the translational fusion of terpene synthases is linked to terpene synthase accumulation. Cheah LC, Liu L, Stark T, Plan MR, Peng B, Lu Z, Schenk G, Sainsbury F, Vickers CE. Metab Eng. 2023 May;77:143-151. doi: 10.1016/j.ymben.2023.03.012. Epub 2023 Mar 28. PubMed 36990382.
Backbone
  Vector backbone: pILGFPB5A
  Vector type: Yeast Expression, Synthetic Biology ; Metabolic engineering
  Selectable markers: URA3
Growth in bacteria
  Bacterial resistance: Ampicillin, 100 μg/mL
  Growth temperature: 37°C
  Growth strain: DH5alpha
  Copy number: High Copy
Gene/Insert 1
  Gene/Insert name: FPPS (alt name: ERG20, wtERG20, farnesyl diphosphate synthase)
  Species: S. cerevisiae (budding yeast), Synthetic
  Insert size (bp): 1059
  Promoter: GAL10
  Cloning method: Gibson Cloning
  Sequencing primers: 5′ GTGGTAATGCCATGTAATATGATTATTAAAC; 3′ CTCAACAGTGCTCCGAAG
Gene/Insert 2
  Gene/Insert name: deadFPPS-NES (alt name: ERG20(K197G-K254A)-AcNES1, farnesyl diphosphate synthase (inactive), nerolidol/linalool synthase)
  Species: Synthetic; Actinidia chinensis
  Insert size (bp): 2481
  Promoter: GAL7
  Cloning method: Gibson Cloning
  Sequencing primers: 5′ TAGTATTCGTTTGGTAAAGTAGAGG; 3′ GCATTGGCACGGTGCAACAC
Terms and licenses: Academic/Nonprofit Terms; Industry Terms: Not Available to Industry
Depositor comments: deadFPPS sequence also contains G253D mutation that was inadvertently introduced during cloning. Please visit https://www.biorxiv.org/content/10.1101/2022.11.08.515726v1 for bioRxiv preprint.
How to cite: Coexpressed Free deadFPPS-NES was a gift from Claudia Vickers (Addgene plasmid # 182492 ; http://n2t.net/addgene:182492 ; RRID:Addgene_182492)
