[The description below was written by a language model from this plasmid's Addgene catalogue record and pLannotate feature annotations shown in this document.]
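Description:
Coexpressed Free deadFPPS-NES is a yeast integrative expression plasmid built on the pILGFPB5A backbone for metabolic engineering of terpene production in Saccharomyces cerevisiae. It is propagated in E. coli through a high-copy ColE1/pUC-type origin with ampicillin resistance (AmpR under its bla promoter). The feature table shows no yeast replication origin or centromere, consistent with chromosomal integration, and transformants are selected through the URA3 auxotrophic marker. Besides the full URA3 gene and promoter, a short URA3 fragment lies next to the GAL promoter region; it may be related to integration, but the record does not state the target locus. Remnants of lacZα, lacI, the lac promoter/operator, bom and rop are backbone carry-over.

The payload consists of two galactose-regulated expression units. Wild-type ERG20, the yeast farnesyl diphosphate synthase (FPPS) that condenses isopentenyl diphosphate with allylic diphosphates to make FPP, is expressed from the GAL10 promoter, annotated as the GAL1,10 region spanning the sequence origin. A second unit, recorded as driven by the GAL7 promoter (not picked up in the automated annotation), encodes deadFPPS-NES, a translational fusion of catalytically inactive ERG20(K197G-K254A) to AcNES1, the nerolidol/linalool synthase from Actinidia chinensis. The annotation tool labels this portion by homology to the strawberry NES1 enzyme. The depositor notes that the deadFPPS portion also carries an unintended G253D mutation introduced during cloning.

By supplying active FPPS as a free protein alongside a terpene synthase fused to an inactive FPPS, the design appears suited to testing whether the benefit of FPPS–terpene synthase fusions depends on catalysis by the fused partner or on other effects such as terpene synthase accumulation, the theme of the associated study.
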