Features (pLannotate 1.2.2; 17 found; start..end, strand, type, name):
    643..1698    +  CDS            ERG20: FPPS_YEAST - Also known as BOT3, FDS1, FPP1. Experimental evidence at protein level: Swiss-Prot protein existence level 1. Catalyzes the sequential condensation of isopentenyl pyrophosphate with the allylic pyrophosphates, dimethylallyl pyrophosphate, and then with the resultant geranylpyrophosphate to the ultimate product farnesyl pyrophosphate. From Saccharomyces cerevisiae (strain ATCC 204508 / S288c) (Baker's yeast).
   2442..3497    +  CDS            ERG20: FPPS_YEAST - Also known as BOT3, FDS1, FPP1. Experimental evidence at protein level: Swiss-Prot protein existence level 1. Catalyzes the sequential condensation of isopentenyl pyrophosphate with the allylic pyrophosphates, dimethylallyl pyrophosphate, and then with the resultant geranylpyrophosphate to the ultimate product farnesyl pyrophosphate. From Saccharomyces cerevisiae (strain ATCC 204508 / S288c) (Baker's yeast).
   3690..5252    +  CDS            NES1_FRAAN: Experimental evidence at protein level: Swiss-Prot protein existence level 1. Involved in monoterpene (C10) and sesquiterpene (C15) biosynthesis. Converts geranyl diphosphate (GPP) into S-linalool and farnesyl diphosphate (FPP) into (3S)-E-nerolidol. Exclusively present and highly expressed in the fruit of cultivated (octaploid) varieties. From Fragaria ananassa (Strawberry) (Fragaria chiloensis x Fragaria virginiana).
   5558..6343    -  CDS            URA3: PYRF_YEAST - Experimental evidence at protein level: Swiss-Prot protein existence level 1. From Saccharomyces cerevisiae (strain ATCC 204508 / S288c) (Baker's yeast).
   6346..6509    -  promoter       URA3 promoter (fragment): S. cerevisiae URA3
   6516..6673    +  CDS            lacZα (fragment): LacZα fragment of β-galactosidase; lacZ fragment
   6679..6778    -  misc_feature   bom (fragment): basis of mobility region from pBR322
   6880..6915    -  CDS            rop (fragment): Rop protein, which maintains plasmids at low copy number; rop
   7010..7114    +  promoter       AmpR promoter: bla
   7115..7975    +  CDS            AmpR: β-lactamase; bla; confers resistance to ampicillin, carbenicillin, and related antibiotics
   8146..8734    +  rep_origin     ori: high-copy-number ColE1/pMB1/pBR322/pUC origin of replication
   8917..9009    +  CDS            lacI (fragment): lac repressor; lacI; The lac repressor binds to the lac operator to inhibit transcription in E. coli. This inhibition can be relieved by adding lactose or isopropyl-β-D-thiogalactopyranoside (IPTG).
   9022..9043    +  protein_bind   CAP binding site: CAP binding activates transcription in the presence of cAMP. E. coli catabolite activator protein
   9058..9088    +  promoter       lac promoter: promoter for the E. coli lac operon
   9096..9112    +  protein_bind   lac operator: The lac repressor binds to the lac operator to inhibit transcription in E. coli. This inhibition can be relieved by adding lactose or isopropyl-β-D-thiogalactopyranoside (IPTG). lac repressor encoded by lacI
   9266..9365    -  CDS            URA3 (fragment): orotidine-5'-phosphate decarboxylase, required for uracil biosynthesis; S. cerevisiae URA3; yeast auxotrophic marker, counterselectable with 5-fluoroorotic acid (5-FOA)
   9376..622     -  promoter       GAL1,10 promoter (across the origin): GAL1 and GAL10 genes of S. cerevisiae; divergent inducible promoter, regulated by Gal4
>Addgene plasmid #182492 | Coexpressed Free deadFPPS-NES | addgene full sequence | sequence record 360446 | Addgene NGS Result
ATATTAACAATTTTTTGTTGATACTTTTATGACATTTGAATAAGAAGTAATACAAACCGAAAATGTTGAA
AGTATTAGTTAAAGTGGTTATGCAGCTTTTGCATTTATATATCTGTTAATAGATCAAAAATCATCGCTTC
GCTGATTAATTACCCCAGAAATAAGGCTAAAAAACTAATCGCATTATTATCCTATGGTTGTTAATTTGAT
TCGTTGATTTGAAGGTTTGTGGGGCCAGGTTACTGCCAATTTTTCCTCTTCATAACCATAAAAGCTAGTA
TTGTAGAATCTTTATTGTTCGGAGCAGTGCGGCGCGAGGCACATCTGCGTTTCAGGAACGCGACCGGTGA
AGACCAGGACGCACGGAGGAGAGTCTTCCGTCGGAGGGCTGTCGCCCGCTCGGCGGCTTCTAATCCGTAC
TTCAATATAGCAATGAGCAGTTAAGCGTATTACTGAAAGTTCCAAAGAGAAGGTTTTTTTAGGCTAAGAT
AATGGGGCTCTTTACATTTCCACAACATATAAGTAAGATTAGATATGGATATGTATATGGTGGTATTGCC
ATGTAATATGATTATTAAACTTCTTTGCGTCCATCCAAAAAAAAAAGTAAGAATTTTTGAAAATTCAATA
TAAGGATCCAAAATGGCTTCAGAAAAAGAAATTAGGAGAGAGAGATTCTTGAACGTTTTCCCTAAATTAG
TAGAGGAATTGAACGCATCGCTTTTGGCTTACGGTATGCCTAAGGAAGCATGTGACTGGTATGCCCACTC
ATTGAACTACAACACTCCAGGCGGTAAGTTAAATAGAGGTTTGTCCGTTGTGGACACGTATGCTATTCTC
TCCAACAAGACCGTTGAACAATTGGGGCAAGAAGAATACGAAAAGGTTGCTATTCTAGGTTGGTGCATTG
AGTTGTTGCAGGCTTACTTCTTGGTCGCCGATGATATGATGGACAAGTCCATTACCAGAAGAGGCCAACC
ATGTTGGTACAAGGTTCCTGAAGTTGGGGAAATTGCCATCAATGACGCATTCATGTTAGAGGCTGCTATC
TACAAGCTTTTGAAATCTCACTTCAGAAACGAAAAATACTACATAGATATCACCGAATTGTTCCATGAAG
TCACCTTCCAAACCGAATTGGGCCAATTGATGGACTTAATCACTGCACCTGAAGACAAAGTCGACTTGAG
TAAGTTCTCCCTAAAGAAGCACTCCTTCATAGTTACTTTCAAGACTGCTTACTATTCTTTCTACTTGCCT
GTCGCATTGGCTATGTACGTTGCCGGTATCACAGATGAAAAGGATTTGAAACAAGCCAGAGATGTCTTGA
TTCCATTGGGTGAATATTTCCAAATTCAAGATGACTACTTAGACTGCTTCGGTACCCCAGAACAGATCGG
TAAGATCGGTACAGATATCCAAGATAACAAATGTTCTTGGGTAATCAACAAGGCATTAGAACTTGCTTCC
GCAGAACAAAGAAAGACTTTAGACGAAAATTACGGTAAGAAGGACTCAGTCGCAGAAGCCAAATGCAAAA
AGATTTTCAATGACTTGAAAATCGACCAGTTATACCACGAATATGAAGAGTCTGTTGCCAAGGATTTGAA
GGCCAAGATCTCCCAAGTCGACGAGTCTCGTGGCTTCAAAGCCGACGTCTTAACTGCGTTTTTGAACAAA
GTTTACAAGAGAAGCAAATAAAGATCTTTTGCCAGCTTACTATCCTTCTTGAAAATATGCACTCTATATC
TTTTAGTTCTTAATTGCAACACATAGATTTGCTGTATAACGAATTTTATGCTATTTTTTAAATTTGGAGT
TCAGTGATAAAAGTGTCACAGCGAATTTCCTCACATGTAGGGACCGAATTGTTTACAAGTTCTCTGTACC
ACCATGGAGACATCAAAAATTGAAAATCTATGGAAAGATATGGACGGTAGCAACAAGAATATAGCACGAG
CCGCGGAGTTCATTTCGTTACTTTTGATATCACTCACAACTATTGCGAAGCGCTTCAGTGAAAAAATCAT
AAGGAAAAGTTGTAAATATTATTGGTAGTATTCGTTTGGTAAAGTAGAGGGGGTAATTTTTCCCCTTTAT
TTTGTTCATACATTCTTAAATTGCTTTGCCTCTCCTTTTGGAAAGCTATACTTCGGAGCACTGTTGAGCG
AAGGCTCATTAGATATATTTTCTGTCATTTTCCTTAACCCAAAAATAAGGGAAAGGGTCCAAAAAGCGCT
CGGACAACTGTTGACCGTGATCCGAAGGACTGGCTATACAGTGTTCACAAAATAGCCAAGCTGAAAATAA
TGTGTAGCTATGTTCAGTTAGTTTGGCTAGCAAAGATATAAAAGCAGGTCGGAAATATTTATGGGCATTA
TTATGCAGAGCATCAACATGATAAAAAAAAACAGTTGAATATTCCCTCAAAAGAGCTCAAAATGGCTTCA
GAAAAAGAAATTAGGAGAGAGAGATTCTTGAACGTTTTCCCTAAATTAGTAGAGGAATTGAACGCATCGC
TTTTGGCTTACGGTATGCCTAAGGAAGCATGTGACTGGTATGCCCACTCATTGAACTACAACACTCCAGG
CGGTAAGTTAAATAGAGGTTTGTCCGTTGTGGACACGTATGCTATTCTCTCCAACAAGACCGTTGAACAA
TTGGGGCAAGAAGAATACGAAAAGGTTGCTATTCTAGGTTGGTGCATTGAGTTGTTGCAGGCTTACTTCT
TGGTCGCCGATGATATGATGGACAAGTCCATTACCAGAAGAGGCCAACCATGTTGGTACAAGGTTCCTGA
AGTTGGGGAAATTGCCATCAATGACGCATTCATGTTAGAGGCTGCTATCTACAAGCTTTTGAAATCTCAC
TTCAGAAACGAAAAATACTACATAGATATCACCGAATTGTTCCATGAAGTCACCTTCCAAACCGAATTGG
GCCAATTGATGGACTTAATCACTGCACCTGAAGACAAAGTCGACTTGAGTAAGTTCTCCCTAAAGAAGCA
CTCCTTCATAGTTACTTTCGGTACTGCTTACTATTCTTTCTACTTGCCTGTCGCATTGGCTATGTACGTT
GCCGGTATCACAGATGAAAAGGATTTGAAACAAGCCAGAGATGTCTTGATTCCATTGGGTGAATATTTCC
AAATTCAAGATGACTACTTAGACTGCTTCGGTACCCCAGAACAGATCGATGCTATCGGTACAGATATCCA
AGATAACAAATGTTCTTGGGTAATCAACAAGGCATTAGAACTTGCTTCCGCAGAACAAAGAAAGACTTTA
GACGAAAATTACGGTAAGAAGGACTCAGTCGCAGAAGCCAAATGCAAAAAGATTTTCAATGACTTGAAAA
TCGACCAGTTATACCACGAATATGAAGAGTCTGTTGCCAAGGATTTGAAGGCCAAGATCTCCCAAGTCGA
CGAGTCTCGTGGCTTCAAAGCCGACGTCTTAACTGCGTTTTTGAACAAAGTTTACAAGAGAAGCAAAAGA
TCTGCTGGTGGAGGAGGTACTGGTGGTGCTGAGCTCAAAATGGCTACCGCAGCAGGTCCTATCGCAACTA
ACAACTCCCCACAAAACTCCAACGCTTACAGAACTCCAATCGCTCCTTCCGTACCAATTACTCATAAATG
GTCTATAGCTGAAGATTTGACATGTATTTCCAATCCTAGTAAGCACAATAACCCTCAAACTGGTTACAGA
TCATTTTCTGACGAATTATACGTTAAGTACGAAGAAAAGTTGGAAGATGTTAGAAAAGCATTAAGAGAAG
TTGAAGAAAACCCTTTGGAAGGTTTAGTTATGATAGACGCTTTGCAAAGATTGGGTATCGATTACCATTT
CAGAGGTGAAATTGGTGCATTCTTGCAAAAGCAACAAATCATATCTTCAACTCCAGATGGTTACCCTGAA
CATGGTTTGTACGAAGTTTCAACATTGTTTAGATTCTTAAGACAAGAAGGTCACAATGTTACCGCTGACG
TCTTTAATAACTTCAAGGATAAGGAAGGTAGATTCAGATCAGAATTGTCAACAGATATTAGAGGTTTGAT
GTCCTTATACGAAGCAAGTCAATTGAGAATAGAAGGTGAAGACATCTTAGATCAAGCTGCTGATTTCTCC
AGTCAATTGTTAGGTAGATGGACAAAAGATCCTAATCATCACGAAGCCAGATTGGTTTCTAACACTTTAA
CACATCCATACCACAAGTCATTGGCTACCTTTATGGGTCAAAAATTGTCCTACATGAACTGCAAGGGTCC
AAACTGGGACGGTGTCGATAATTTGCAAGAATTAGCTAAGATGGATTTGACTATCGTACAAAGTATCCAT
CAAAAGGAAGTATTCCAAGTTTCTCAATGGTGGAAGGATACAGGTTTAGCCAATGAATTGAAATTGGCTA
GAAACCAACCATTGAAGTGGTATATGTGGCCTATGGCCGCTTTAACCGATCCAAGATTCAGTGAAGAAAG
AGTTGAATTAACTAAGCCTATTTCTTTTATATACATCATAGATGACATCTTCGACGTCTATGGTACCATT
GAAGAATTGACCTTGTTTACTGATGCAGTTAATAGATGGGAATTGTCTGCCGTCGAACAATTACCAGACT
ACATGAAAGTATGTTTCAAGGCTTTGTACGATGTTACCAACGAAATCGCATACAAAATCTATAAAAAGCA
TGGTCAAAACCCTATTGATTCCTTGCAAAAGACTTGGGCTAGTTTGTGCAATGCATTTTTAGTTGAAGCA
AAGTGGTTCGCCTCTGGTCACTTGCCAAATGCAGAAGAATACTTAAAGAACGGTATCATCTCTTCAGGTG
TTCATGTTGTCTTGGCCCACATGTTTTTCTTGTTAGGTGACGGTATTACACAAGAATCAGTTGATTTGGT
AGATGACTATCCAGGTATTTCCACAAGTATCGCAACCATTTTGAGATTATCTGATGACTTGGGTTCAGCC
AAAGATGAAGACCAAGATGGTTATGATGGTTCTTACATCGAATGTTACATGAAGGAACATAAGGGTTCCA
GTGTCGATTCAGCCAGAGAAGAAGTAATAAGAATGATCTCCGAAGCATGGAAATGTTTGAATAAGGAATG
CTTATCACCAAACCCTTTTTCTGAATCATTCAGAATAGGTTCCTTGAATATGGCTAGAATGATCCCTATG
ATGTACTCTTACGATGACAACCATAACTTGCCAATTTTAGAAGAACACATGAAGGCAATGATCTATAACA
CATCTTTATAACTCGAGATAGATTAATTTAAACAGTATATGTACAGTTTTATATATATATATATATATAT
ACATATATAAAGAAACCTGTGCGTTTTTTGTATTTTCAAATACATTTAGTTTTGGCGCCACTTCTATAAA
AGGTCTCATGATATTGTTACTCTAGAGATCCCAATACAACAGATCACGTGATCTTTTTGTAAGATGAAGT
TGAAGTAGTGTTGCACCGTGCCAATGCAGGTGGCTATTAGATTAAATATGTGATTTGTTCTATTAAGTTT
CCTGTATAATTAATGGGGAGCGCTGATTCTCTTTTGGTACGCTTCCCATCCAGCATTTCTGTATCTTTCA
CCTTCAACCTTAGGATCTCTACCCTTGGCGAAAAGTCCTCTGCCAACAATGATGATATCTGATCCACCAC
TTACAACTTCGTCGACGGTTCTGTACTGCTGACCCAATGCATCGCCTTTGTCGTCTAAACCTACACCTGG
GGTCATGATTAGCCAATCAAACCCTTCTTCTCTTCCTCCCATATCGTTCTGAGCAATGAACCCAATAACG
AAATCTTTATCACTCTTTGCAATATCAACGGTACCCTTAGTATATTCACCGTGTGCTAGAGAACCCTTGG
AAGACAATTCAGCAAGCATCAATAATCCCCTTGGTTCTTTGGTGACCTCTTGCGCACCTTGTTTCAAGCC
AGCAACAATACCAGCACCAGTAACCCCGTGGGCGTTGGTGATATCAGACCATTCTGCGATACGGTAAACG
CCCGATGTATATTGTAATTTGACTGTGTTACCGATATCGGCGAATTTTCTGTCCTCAAATATCAAGAACT
TGTATTTCTCTGCCAATGCTTTCAATGGAACGACAGTACCCTCATAACTGAAATCATCCAAGATATCAAC
GTGTGTTTTCAAAAGGCAAATGTATGGACCCAACGTTTCAACAAGTTTCAATAGCTCATCAGTCGAACGA
ACGTCAAGAGAAGCACACAAATTGGTCTTCTTTTCATCCATTAAACGTAAAAGTTTCGATGCAACCGGAC
TTGCATGAGTCTCAGCTCTACTGGTATATGATTTTGTGGACATGTTTTATCTTCGTTTCCTGCAGGTTTT
TGTTCTGTGCAGTTGGGTTAAGAATACTGGGCAATTTCATGTTTCTTCAACACTACATATGCGTATATAT
ACCAATCTAAGTCTGTGCTCCTTCCTTCGTTCTTCCTTCTGTTCGGAGATTACCGAATCAAAAAAATTTA
AATGAATTCACTGGCCGTCGTTTTACAACGTCGTGACTGGGAAAACCCTGGCGTTACCCAACTTAATCGC
CTTGCAGCACATCCCCCTTTCGCCAGCTGGCGTAATAGCGAAGAGGCCCGCACCGATCGCCCTTCCCAAC
AGTTGCGCAGCCTGAATGGCGAATGGCGCCTGATGCGGTATTTTCTCCTTACGCATCTGTGCGGTATTTC
ACACCGCATATGGTGCACTCTCAGTACAATCTGCTCTGATGCCGCATAGTTAAGCCAGCCCCGACACCCG
CCAACACCCGCTGACGCGCCCTGACGGGCTTGTCTGCTCCCGGCATCCGCTTACAGACAAGCTGTGACCG
TCTCCGGGAGCTGCATGTGTCAGAGGTTTTCACCGTCATCACCGAAACGCGCGAGACGAAAGGGCCTCGT
GATACGCCTATTTTTATAGGTTAATGTCATGATAATAATGGTTTCTTAGACGTCAGGTGGCACTTTTCGG
GGAAATGTGCGCGGAACCCCTATTTGTTTATTTTTCTAAATACATTCAAATATGTATCCGCTCATGAGAC
AATAACCCTGATAAATGCTTCAATAATATTGAAAAAGGAAGAGTATGAGTATTCAACATTTCCGTGTCGC
CCTTATTCCCTTTTTTGCGGCATTTTGCCTTCCTGTTTTTGCTCACCCAGAAACGCTGGTGAAAGTAAAA
GATGCTGAAGATCAGTTGGGTGCACGAGTGGGTTACATCGAACTGGATCTCAACAGCGGTAAGATCCTTG
AGAGTTTTCGCCCCGAAGAACGTTTTCCAATGATGAGCACTTTTAAAGTTCTGCTATGTGGCGCGGTATT
ATCCCGTATTGACGCCGGGCAAGAGCAACTCGGTCGCCGCATACACTATTCTCAGAATGACTTGGTTGAG
TACTCACCAGTCACAGAAAAGCATCTTACGGATGGCATGACAGTAAGAGAATTATGCAGTGCTGCCATAA
CCATGAGTGATAACACTGCGGCCAACTTACTTCTGACAACGATCGGAGGACCGAAGGAGCTAACCGCTTT
TTTGCACAACATGGGGGATCATGTAACTCGCCTTGATCGTTGGGAACCGGAGCTGAATGAAGCCATACCA
AACGACGAGCGTGACACCACGATGCCTGTAGCAATGGCAACAACGTTGCGCAAACTATTAACTGGCGAAC
TACTTACTCTAGCTTCCCGGCAACAATTAATAGACTGGATGGAGGCGGATAAAGTTGCAGGACCACTTCT
GCGCTCGGCCCTTCCGGCTGGCTGGTTTATTGCTGATAAATCTGGAGCCGGTGAGCGTGGGTCTCGCGGT
ATCATTGCAGCACTGGGGCCAGATGGTAAGCCCTCCCGTATCGTAGTTATCTACACGACGGGGAGTCAGG
CAACTATGGATGAACGAAATAGACAGATCGCTGAGATAGGTGCCTCACTGATTAAGCATTGGTAACTGTC
AGACCAAGTTTACTCATATATACTTTAGATTGATTTAAAACTTCATTTTTAATTTAAAAGGATCTAGGTG
AAGATCCTTTTTGATAATCTCATGACCAAAATCCCTTAACGTGAGTTTTCGTTCCACTGAGCGTCAGACC
CCGTAGAAAAGATCAAAGGATCTTCTTGAGATCCTTTTTTTCTGCGCGTAATCTGCTGCTTGCAAACAAA
AAAACCACCGCTACCAGCGGTGGTTTGTTTGCCGGATCAAGAGCTACCAACTCTTTTTCCGAAGGTAACT
GGCTTCAGCAGAGCGCAGATACCAAATACTGTTCTTCTAGTGTAGCCGTAGTTAGGCCACCACTTCAAGA
ACTCTGTAGCACCGCCTACATACCTCGCTCTGCTAATCCTGTTACCAGTGGCTGCTGCCAGTGGCGATAA
GTCGTGTCTTACCGGGTTGGACTCAAGACGATAGTTACCGGATAAGGCGCAGCGGTCGGGCTGAACGGGG
GGTTCGTGCACACAGCCCAGCTTGGAGCGAACGACCTACACCGAACTGAGATACCTACAGCGTGAGCTAT
GAGAAAGCGCCACGCTTCCCGAAGGGAGAAAGGCGGACAGGTATCCGGTAAGCGGCAGGGTCGGAACAGG
AGAGCGCACGAGGGAGCTTCCAGGGGGAAACGCCTGGTATCTTTATAGTCCTGTCGGGTTTCGCCACCTC
TGACTTGAGCGTCGATTTTTGTGATGCTCGTCAGGGGGGCGGAGCCTATGGAAAAACGCCAGCAACGCGG
CCTTTTTACGGTTCCTGGCCTTTTGCTGGCCTTTTGCTCACATGTTCTTTCCTGCGTTATCCCCTGATTC
TGTGGATAACCGTATTACCGCCTTTGAGTGAGCTGATACCGCTCGCCGCAGCCGAACGACCGAGCGCAGC
GAGTCAGTGAGCGAGGAAGCGGAAGAGCGCCCAATACGCAAACCGCCTCTCCCCGCGCGTTGGCCGATTC
ATTAATGCAGCTGGCACGACAGGTTTCCCGACTGGAAAGCGGGCAGTGAGCGCAACGCAATTAATGTGAG
TTAGCTCACTCATTAGGCACCCCAGGCTTTACACTTTATGCTTCCGGCTCGTATGTTGTGTGGAATTGTG
AGCGGATAACAATTTCACACAGGAAACAGCTATGACCATGATTACGCCAAGCTTGCATGCATTTAAATCA
TTACGACCGAGATTCCCGGGTAATAACTGATATAATTAAATTGAAGCTCTAATTTGTGAGTTTAGTATAC
ATGCATTTACTTATAATACAGTTTTTTAGTTTTGCTGGCCGCATCTTCTCAAATATGCTTCCCAGCCTGC
TTTTCTGTAACGTTCACCCTCTACCTTAGCATCCCTTCCCTTTGCAAATAGTCCTACTAGTTATAGTTTT
TTCTCCTTGACGTTAAAGTATAGAGGT
